Addgene plasmid #213515: eGFP-SUN1
Purpose: Expresses human eGFP-SUN1 in mammalian cells
Depositing lab: Karim Mekhail. Depositing organization: University of Toronto. Publication: DNA double-strand break-capturing nuclear envelope tubules drive DNA repair. Shokrollahi M, Stanic M, Hundal A, Chan JNY, Urman D, Jordan CA, Hakem A, Espin R, Hao J, Krishnan R, Maass PG, Dickson BC, Hande MP, Pujana MA, Hakem R, Mekhail K. Nat Struct Mol Biol. 2024 Sep;31(9):1319-1330. doi: 10.1038/s41594-024-01286-7. Epub 2024 Apr 17. PubMed 38632359.
Backbone
  Vector backbone: pcDNA3.1
  Backbone manufacturer: Thermo Fisher
  Backbone size w/o insert (bp): 5428
  Total vector size (bp): 8842
  Vector type: Mammalian Expression
  Selectable markers: Neomycin (select with G418)
Growth in bacteria
  Bacterial resistance: Ampicillin, 100 μg/mL
  Growth temperature: 37°C
  Growth strain: DH5alpha
  Copy number: High Copy
Gene/Insert
  Gene/Insert name: SUN1
  Species: H. sapiens (human)
  Insert size (bp): 3399
  Mutation: SUN1 has a silent mutation on its gene (nucleotide 1275 (C->T)). Confers resistance to siSUN1 with the sequence CCGTGTTGAATTGGGCAAGCA.
  GenBank ID: AB648918.1
  Entrez Gene: SUN1 (a.k.a. UNC84A)
  Promoter: CMV
  Cloning method: Restriction Enzyme; 5′ cloning site NheI (not destroyed); 3′ cloning site XhoI (not destroyed)
  Sequencing primers: 5′ CGC AAA TGG GCG GTA GGC GTG; 3′ TAG AAG GCA CAG TCG AGG
Terms and licenses: Academic/Nonprofit Terms; Industry Terms: Not Available to Industry
Depositor comments: Please see https://www.biorxiv.org/content/10.1101/2023.05.07.539750v1 for bioRxiv preprint
How to cite: eGFP-SUN1 was a gift from Karim Mekhail (Addgene plasmid # 213515 ; http://n2t.net/addgene:213515 ; RRID:Addgene_213515)
