[The description below was written by a language model from this plasmid's Addgene catalogue record and pLannotate feature annotations shown in this document.]
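Description:
eGFP-SUN1 is a mammalian expression plasmid built on the pcDNA3.1 backbone that drives production of human SUN1 fused at its N-terminus to EGFP. The fusion cassette was cloned between the NheI and XhoI sites, which remain intact. It sits downstream of the human cytomegalovirus immediate-early enhancer and promoter and is terminated by the bovine growth hormone polyadenylation signal. A T7 promoter lies between the CMV promoter and the coding region, as is standard for this backbone. In the annotated sequence the EGFP open reading frame comes first, followed after a short linker by the SUN1 coding sequence. SUN1 is an inner nuclear membrane component of the LINC complex, which links the nuclear lamina to the cytoskeleton, so the fusion should allow fluorescent tracking of the protein at the nuclear envelope. The SUN1 sequence carries a silent C-to-T substitution at nucleotide 1275 that makes the transcript resistant to a specific SUN1-targeting siRNA. This makes the plasmid suited to rescue experiments in which endogenous SUN1 is knocked down and replaced by the tagged version.

In E. coli the plasmid is propagated through a high-copy ColE1/pUC-type origin with ampicillin selection from the β-lactamase gene, and an f1 origin is also present. For mammalian cells, a separate cassette places the neomycin phosphotransferase gene under the SV40 early promoter with an SV40 polyadenylation signal, allowing G418 selection of stable transfectants. Several short annotations in the feature table (fragments of an HIV-1 LTR, ble, lacI and the bom region) appear to be backbone remnants or partial matches rather than functional elements. The associated publication concerns nuclear envelope tubules and DNA double-strand break repair.
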