Features (pLannotate 1.2.2; 21 found; start..end, strand, type, name):
     28..80      -  misc_feature   bom (fragment): basis of mobility region from pBR322
    235..614     +  enhancer       CMV enhancer: human cytomegalovirus immediate early enhancer
    615..818     +  promoter       CMV promoter: human cytomegalovirus (CMV) immediate early promoter
    814..847     +  LTR            5' LTR (truncated) (fragment): truncated 5' long terminal repeat (LTR) from HIV-1
    863..881     +  promoter       T7 promoter: promoter for bacteriophage T7 RNA polymerase
   1000..1716    +  CDS            EGFP: EGFP is a basic (constitutively fluorescent) green fluorescent protein published in 1996, derived from Aequorea victoria. It is reported to be a rapidly-maturing weak dimer with moderate acid sensitivity.
   1732..4395    +  CDS            SUN1: SUN1_HUMAN - Also known as KIAA0810, UNC84A. Experimental evidence at protein level: Swiss-Prot protein existence level 1. As a component of the LINC (LInker of Nucleoskeleton and Cytoskeleton) complex involved in the connection between the nuclear lamina and the cytoskeleton (PubMed:18039933, PubMed:18396275). The nucleocytoplasmic interactions established by the LINC complex play an important role in the transmission of mechanical forces across the nuclear envelope and in nuclear movement and positioning (By similarity). Required for interkinetic nuclear migration (INM) and essential for nuc
   4442..4666    +  polyA_signal   bGH poly(A) signal: bovine growth hormone polyadenylation signal
   4670..4691    +  promoter       SV40 promoter (fragment): SV40 enhancer and early promoter
   4712..5140    +  rep_origin     f1 ori (sequence partly withheld): f1 bacteriophage origin of replication; arrow indicates direction of (+) strand synthesis
   5154..5483    +  promoter       SV40 promoter: SV40 enhancer and early promoter
   5550..6341    +  CDS            neo: KKA2_KLEPN - Also known as kan, nptII. Experimental evidence at protein level: Swiss-Prot protein existence level 1. Resistance to kanamycin, neomycin, paromomycin, ribostamycin, butirosin and gentamicin B. From Klebsiella pneumoniae.
   6365..6523    +  CDS            ble (fragment): BLE_KLEPN - Experimental evidence at protein level: Swiss-Prot protein existence level 1. Binding protein with a strong affinity to the bleomycin family of antibiotics. Binds to CL990; an antimitotic-antibiotic compound. From Klebsiella pneumoniae.
   6518..6639    +  polyA_signal   SV40 poly(A) signal: SV40 polyadenylation signal
   6712..6728    -  protein_bind   lac operator: The lac repressor binds to the lac operator to inhibit transcription in E. coli. This inhibition can be relieved by adding lactose or isopropyl-β-D-thiogalactopyranoside (IPTG). lac repressor encoded by lacI
   6736..6766    -  promoter       lac promoter: promoter for the E. coli lac operon
   6781..6802    -  protein_bind   CAP binding site: CAP binding activates transcription in the presence of cAMP. E. coli catabolite activator protein
   6815..6907    -  CDS            lacI (fragment): lac repressor; lacI; The lac repressor binds to the lac operator to inhibit transcription in E. coli. This inhibition can be relieved by adding lactose or isopropyl-β-D-thiogalactopyranoside (IPTG).
   7090..7678    -  rep_origin     ori: high-copy-number ColE1/pMB1/pBR322/pUC origin of replication
   7849..8709    -  CDS            AmpR: β-lactamase; bla; confers resistance to ampicillin, carbenicillin, and related antibiotics
   8710..8814    -  promoter       AmpR promoter: bla
>Addgene plasmid #213515 | eGFP-SUN1 | addgene full sequence | sequence record 422354 | Addgene NGS Result
GACGGATCGGGAGATCTCCCGATCCCCTATGGTGCACTCTCAGTACAATCTGCTCTGATGCCGCATAGTT
AAGCCAGTATCTGCTCCCTGCTTGTGTGTTGGAGGTCGCTGAGTAGTGCGCGAGCAAAATTTAAGCTACA
ACAAGGCAAGGCTTGACCGACAATTGCATGAAGAATCTGCTTAGGGTTAGGCGTTTTGCGCTGCTTCGCG
ATGTACGGGCCAGATATACGCGTTGACATTGATTATTGACTAGTTATTAATAGTAATCAATTACGGGGTC
ATTAGTTCATAGCCCATATATGGAGTTCCGCGTTACATAACTTACGGTAAATGGCCCGCCTGGCTGACCG
CCCAACGACCCCCGCCCATTGACGTCAATAATGACGTATGTTCCCATAGTAACGCCAATAGGGACTTTCC
ATTGACGTCAATGGGTGGAGTATTTACGGTAAACTGCCCACTTGGCAGTACATCAAGTGTATCATATGCC
AAGTACGCCCCCTATTGACGTCAATGACGGTAAATGGCCCGCCTGGCATTATGCCCAGTACATGACCTTA
TGGGACTTTCCTACTTGGCAGTACATCTACGTATTAGTCATCGCTATTACCATGGTGATGCGGTTTTGGC
AGTACATCAATGGGCGTGGATAGCGGTTTGACTCACGGGGATTTCCAAGTCTCCACCCCATTGACGTCAA
TGGGAGTTTGTTTTGGCACCAAAATCAACGGGACTTTCCAAAATGTCGTAACAACTCCGCCCCATTGACG
CAAATGGGCGGTAGGCGTGTACGGTGGGAGGTCTATATAAGCAGAGCTCTCTGGCTAACTAGAGAACCCA
CTGCTTACTGGCTTATCGAAATTAATACGACTCACTATAGGGAGACCCAAGCTGGCTAGCGCCACCATGC
TTAAGGGAGGTGGATCTGGAGGTGGATCTGGAGGTGGATCTGGAGGTGGATCTCCCAAGAAGAAGAGGAA
GGTGGGAGGTTCTACCGGTATGGTGAGCAAGGGCGAGGAGCTGTTCACCGGGGTGGTGCCCATCCTGGTC
GAGCTGGACGGCGACGTAAACGGCCACAAGTTCAGCGTGTCCGGCGAGGGCGAGGGCGATGCCACCTACG
GCAAGCTGACCCTGAAGTTCATCTGCACCACCGGCAAGCTGCCCGTGCCCTGGCCCACCCTCGTGACCAC
CCTGACCTACGGCGTGCAGTGCTTCAGCCGCTACCCCGACCACATGAAGCAGCACGACTTCTTCAAGTCC
GCCATGCCCGAAGGCTACGTCCAGGAGCGCACCATCTTCTTCAAGGACGACGGCAACTACAAGACCCGCG
CCGAGGTGAAGTTCGAGGGCGACACCCTGGTGAACCGCATCGAGCTGAAGGGCATCGACTTCAAGGAGGA
CGGCAACATCCTGGGGCACAAGCTGGAGTACAACTACAACAGCCACAACGTCTATATCATGGCCGACAAG
CAGAAGAACGGCATCAAGGTGAACTTCAAGATCCGCCACAACATCGAGGACGGCAGCGTGCAGCTCGCCG
ACCACTACCAGCAGAACACCCCCATCGGCGACGGCCCCGTGCTGCTGCCCGACAACCACTACCTGAGCAC
CCAGTCCGCCCTGAGCAAAGACCCCAACGAGAAGCGCGATCACATGGTCCTGCTGGAGTTCGTGACCGCC
GCCGGGATCACTCTCGGCATGGACGAGCTGTACAAGGGAGGTTCTGTTAACATGGATTTTTCTCGGCTTC
ACATGTACAGTCCTCCCCAGTGTGTGCCGGAGAACACGGGCTACACGTATGCGCTCAGTTCCAGCTATTC
TTCAGATGCTCTGGATTTTGAGACGGAGCACAAATTGGACCCTGTATTTGATTCTCCACGGATGTCCCGC
CGTAGTTTGCGCCTGGCCACGACAGCATGCACCCTGGGGGATGGTGAGGCTGTGGGTGCCGACAGCGGCA
CCAGCAGCGCTGTCTCCCTGAAGAACCGAGCGGCCAGAACAACAAAACAGCGCAGAAGCACAAACAAATC
AGCTTTTAGTATCAACCACGTGTCAAGGCAGGTCACGTCCTCTGGCGTCAGCCACGGCGGCACTGTCAGC
CTGCAGGATGCTGTGACTCGACGGCCTCCTGTATTGGACGAGTCTTGGATTCGTGAACAGACCACAGTGG
ACCACTTCTGGGGTCTTGATGATGATGGTGATCTTAAAGGTGGAAATAAAGCTGCCATTCAGGGAAACGG
GGATGTGGGAGCCGCCGCCGCCACCGCGCACAACGGCTTCTCCTGCAGCAACTGCAGCATGCTGTCCGAG
CGCAAGGACGTGCTCACGGCGCACCCCGCGGCCCCCGGGCCCGTGTCGAGAGTTTATTCTAGGGACAGGA
ATCAAAAATGCGGTGCGTCTTTCTACGTGAATAGGATTTTGTGGCTGGCCAGATACACTGCATCATCTTT
TTCATCATTTTTAGTTCAACTTTTTCAAGTGGTTTTAATGAAGCTCAGTTATGAATCAGAAAATTACAAA
TTGAAAACTCATGAATCAAAAGATTGTGAATCCGAAAGCTATAAGTCAAAAAGCCATGAATCAAAAGGCG
ACGACTGTAAGGGCAAGAGGCACCTCGACGCGCACACAGCCGCCCACTCGCAGTCGCCACGGCTGCCCGG
TCGGGCAGGGACCCTCTGGCACATCTGGGCATGTGCAGGTTACTTCTTGCTGCAGATTCTGCGCAGGATC
GGAGCTGTGGGCCAGGCTGTGTCCAGGACGGCGTGGTCGGCCCTTTGGCTGGCCGTGGTTGCTCCAGGGA
AGGCAGCCTCTGGAGTGTTCTGGTGGCTGGGGATTGGATGGTACCAGTTTGTTACTTTGATTTCTTGGCT
GAATGTGTTTCTTCTTACCAGGTGCCTTCGAAACATCTGCAAGTTTTTAGTCTTGCTCATCCCACTCTTC
CTTTTACTAGCAGGTCTCTCCTTACGGGGCCAGGGCAATTTCTTTTCGTTCTTGCCCGTGTTGAATTGGG
CAAGCATGCATAGAACACAGCGGGTGGATGACCCCCAGGACGTGTTTAAACCCACGACTTCTCGCCTGAA
GCAGCCTCTGCAGGGTGACAGTGAGGCTTTTCCGTGGCATTGGATGAGTGGCGTGGAGCAGCAGGTGGCC
TCTCTGTCTGGACAGTGCCACCACCATGGTGAGAATCTCCGAGAGCTGACCACTTTGCTACAGAAGCTGC
AGGCTCGGGTGGACCAGATGGAAGGCGGCGCTGCCGGGCCGTCAGCTTCGGTCAGAGACGCTGTGGGACA
GCCCCCGAGGGAGACTGACTTTATGGCCTTTCACCAAGAACATGAAGTGCGTATGTCACACTTGGAAGAT
ATTCTGGGAAAACTGAGAGAAAAATCTGAGGCCATCCAGAAGGAACTAGAACAGACCAAGCAAAAAACAA
TCAGTGCGGTTGGTGAGCAGCTCCTGCCCACGGTCGAGCACCTCCAGCTGGAGCTGGATCAGCTAAAGTC
AGAGCTGTCCAGCTGGCGACACGTGAAGACCGGCTGTGAGACAGTGGATGCCGTACAAGAAAGAGTGGAC
GTGCAAGTCAGAGAAATGGTGAAACTCCTGTTTTCCGAAGATCAGCAAGGCGGTTCTCTGGAACAGCTGC
TGCAGAGGTTCTCATCACAGTTTGTGAGCAAAGGCGACTTGCAGACGATGCTGCGAGACCTGCAGCTGCA
GATCCTGCGGAACGTCACCCACCACGTTTCCGTGACCAAGCAGCTCCCAACCTCAGAAGCCGTGGTGTCT
GCTGTGAGCGAGGCGGGGGCGTCTGGAATAACAGAGGCGCAAGCACGTGCCATCGTGAACAGCGCCTTGA
AGCTGTATTCCCAAGATAAGACCGGGATGGTGGACTTTGCTCTGGAATCTGGTGGTGGCAGCATCTTGAG
TACTCGCTGTTCTGAAACTTACGAAACCAAAACGGCGCTGATGAGTCTGTTTGGGATCCCGCTGTGGTAC
TTCTCGCAGTCCCCGCGCGTGGTCATCCAGCCTGACATTTACCCCGGTAACTGCTGGGCATTTAAAGGCT
CCCAGGGGTACCTGGTGGTGAGGCTCTCCATGATGATCCACCCAGCCGCCTTCACTCTGGAGCACATCCC
TAAGACGCTGTCGCCAACAGGCAACATCAGCAGCGCCCCCAAGGACTTCGCCGTCTATGGATTAGAAAAT
GAGTATCAGGAAGAAGGGCAGCTTCTGGGACAGTTCACGTATGATCAGGATGGGGAGTCGCTCCAGATGT
TCCAGGCCCTGAAAAGACCCGACGACACAGCTTTCCAAATAGTGGAACTTCGGATTTTTTCTAACTGGGG
CCATCCTGAGTATACCTGTCTGTATCGGTTCAGAGTTCATGGCGAACCTGTCAAGTGACTCGAGTCTAGA
GGGCCCGTTTAAACCCGCTGATCAGCCTCGACTGTGCCTTCTAGTTGCCAGCCATCTGTTGTTTGCCCCT
CCCCCGTGCCTTCCTTGACCCTGGAAGGTGCCACTCCCACTGTCCTTTCCTAATAAAATGAGGAAATTGC
ATCGCATTGTCTGAGTAGGTGTCATTCTATTCTGGGGGGTGGGGTGGGGCAGGACAGCAAGGGGGAGGAT
TGGGAAGACAATAGCAGGCATGCTGGGGATGCGGTGGGCTCTATGGCTTCTGAGGCGGAAAGAACCAGCT
GGGGCTCTAGGGGGTATCCCC
[124 nt withheld, positions 4712-4835]
C
[91 nt withheld, positions 4837-4927]
A
[49 nt withheld, positions 4929-4977]
CCTTTGACGTTGGAGTCCACGTTCTTT
[37 nt withheld, positions 5005-5041]
ACCCTATCTCGGTCTATTCTTTTGATTTATAAGGGATTTTGCCGATTTCGGCCTATTGGTTAAAAAATGA
GCTGATTTAACAAAAATTTAACGCGAATTAATTCTGTGGAATGTGTGTCAGTTAGGGTGTGGAAAGTCCC
CAGGCTCCCCAGCAGGCAGAAGTATGCAAAGCATGCATCTCAATTAGTCAGCAACCAGGTGTGGAAAGTC
CCCAGGCTCCCCAGCAGGCAGAAGTATGCAAAGCATGCATCTCAATTAGTCAGCAACCATAGTCCCGCCC
CTAACTCCGCCCATCCCGCCCCTAACTCCGCCCAGTTCCGCCCATTCTCCGCCCCATGGCTGACTAATTT
TTTTTATTTATGCAGAGGCCGAGGCCGCCTCTGCCTCTGAGCTATTCCAGAAGTAGTGAGGAGGCTTTTT
TGGAGGCCTAGGCTTTTGCAAAAAGCTCCCGGGAGCTTGTATATCCATTTTCGGATCTGATCAAGAGACA
GGATGAGGATCGTTTCGCATGATTGAACAAGATGGATTGCACGCAGGTTCTCCGGCCGCTTGGGTGGAGA
GGCTATTCGGCTATGACTGGGCACAACAGACAATCGGCTGCTCTGATGCCGCCGTGTTCCGGCTGTCAGC
GCAGGGGCGCCCGGTTCTTTTTGTCAAGACCGACCTGTCCGGTGCCCTGAATGAACTGCAGGACGAGGCA
GCGCGGCTATCGTGGCTGGCCACGACGGGCGTTCCTTGCGCAGCTGTGCTCGACGTTGTCACTGAAGCGG
GAAGGGACTGGCTGCTATTGGGCGAAGTGCCGGGGCAGGATCTCCTGTCATCTCACCTTGCTCCTGCCGA
GAAAGTATCCATCATGGCTGATGCAATGCGGCGGCTGCATACGCTTGATCCGGCTACCTGCCCATTCGAC
CACCAAGCGAAACATCGCATCGAGCGAGCACGTACTCGGATGGAAGCCGGTCTTGTCGATCAGGATGATC
TGGACGAAGAGCATCAGGGGCTCGCGCCAGCCGAACTGTTCGCCAGGCTCAAGGCGCGCATGCCCGACGG
CGAGGATCTCGTCGTGACCCATGGCGATGCCTGCTTGCCGAATATCATGGTGGAAAATGGCCGCTTTTCT
GGATTCATCGACTGTGGCCGGCTGGGTGTGGCGGACCGCTATCAGGACATAGCGTTGGCTACCCGTGATA
TTGCTGAAGAGCTTGGCGGCGAATGGGCTGACCGCTTCCTCGTGCTTTACGGTATCGCCGCTCCCGATTC
GCAGCGCATCGCCTTCTATCGCCTTCTTGACGAGTTCTTCTGAGCGGGACTCTGGGGTTCGAAATGACCG
ACCAAGCGACGCCCAACCTGCCATCACGAGATTTCGATTCCACCGCCGCCTTCTATGAAAGGTTGGGCTT
CGGAATCGTTTTCCGGGACGCCGGCTGGATGATCCTCCAGCGCGGGGATCTCATGCTGGAGTTCTTCGCC
CACCCCAACTTGTTTATTGCAGCTTATAATGGTTACAAATAAAGCAATAGCATCACAAATTTCACAAATA
AAGCATTTTTTTCACTGCATTCTAGTTGTGGTTTGTCCAAACTCATCAATGTATCTTATCATGTCTGTAT
ACCGTCGACCTCTAGCTAGAGCTTGGCGTAATCATGGTCATAGCTGTTTCCTGTGTGAAATTGTTATCCG
CTCACAATTCCACACAACATACGAGCCGGAAGCATAAAGTGTAAAGCCTGGGGTGCCTAATGAGTGAGCT
AACTCACATTAATTGCGTTGCGCTCACTGCCCGCTTTCCAGTCGGGAAACCTGTCGTGCCAGCTGCATTA
ATGAATCGGCCAACGCGCGGGGAGAGGCGGTTTGCGTATTGGGCGCTCTTCCGCTTCCTCGCTCACTGAC
TCGCTGCGCTCGGTCGTTCGGCTGCGGCGAGCGGTATCAGCTCACTCAAAGGCGGTAATACGGTTATCCA
CAGAATCAGGGGATAACGCAGGAAAGAACATGTGAGCAAAAGGCCAGCAAAAGGCCAGGAACCGTAAAAA
GGCCGCGTTGCTGGCGTTTTTCCATAGGCTCCGCCCCCCTGACGAGCATCACAAAAATCGACGCTCAAGT
CAGAGGTGGCGAAACCCGACAGGACTATAAAGATACCAGGCGTTTCCCCCTGGAAGCTCCCTCGTGCGCT
CTCCTGTTCCGACCCTGCCGCTTACCGGATACCTGTCCGCCTTTCTCCCTTCGGGAAGCGTGGCGCTTTC
TCATAGCTCACGCTGTAGGTATCTCAGTTCGGTGTAGGTCGTTCGCTCCAAGCTGGGCTGTGTGCACGAA
CCCCCCGTTCAGCCCGACCGCTGCGCCTTATCCGGTAACTATCGTCTTGAGTCCAACCCGGTAAGACACG
ACTTATCGCCACTGGCAGCAGCCACTGGTAACAGGATTAGCAGAGCGAGGTATGTAGGCGGTGCTACAGA
GTTCTTGAAGTGGTGGCCTAACTACGGCTACACTAGAAGAACAGTATTTGGTATCTGCGCTCTGCTGAAG
CCAGTTACCTTCGGAAAAAGAGTTGGTAGCTCTTGATCCGGCAAACAAACCACCGCTGGTAGCGGTGGTT
TTTTTGTTTGCAAGCAGCAGATTACGCGCAGAAAAAAAGGATCTCAAGAAGATCCTTTGATCTTTTCTAC
GGGGTCTGACGCTCAGTGGAACGAAAACTCACGTTAAGGGATTTTGGTCATGAGATTATCAAAAAGGATC
TTCACCTAGATCCTTTTAAATTAAAAATGAAGTTTTAAATCAATCTAAAGTATATATGAGTAAACTTGGT
CTGACAGTTACCAATGCTTAATCAGTGAGGCACCTATCTCAGCGATCTGTCTATTTCGTTCATCCATAGT
TGCCTGACTCCCCGTCGTGTAGATAACTACGATACGGGAGGGCTTACCATCTGGCCCCAGTGCTGCAATG
ATACCGCGAGACCCACGCTCACCGGCTCCAGATTTATCAGCAATAAACCAGCCAGCCGGAAGGGCCGAGC
GCAGAAGTGGTCCTGCAACTTTATCCGCCTCCATCCAGTCTATTAATTGTTGCCGGGAAGCTAGAGTAAG
TAGTTCGCCAGTTAATAGTTTGCGCAACGTTGTTGCCATTGCTACAGGCATCGTGGTGTCACGCTCGTCG
TTTGGTATGGCTTCATTCAGCTCCGGTTCCCAACGATCAAGGCGAGTTACATGATCCCCCATGTTGTGCA
AAAAAGCGGTTAGCTCCTTCGGTCCTCCGATCGTTGTCAGAAGTAAGTTGGCCGCAGTGTTATCACTCAT
GGTTATGGCAGCACTGCATAATTCTCTTACTGTCATGCCATCCGTAAGATGCTTTTCTGTGACTGGTGAG
TACTCAACCAAGTCATTCTGAGAATAGTGTATGCGGCGACCGAGTTGCTCTTGCCCGGCGTCAATACGGG
ATAATACCGCGCCACATAGCAGAACTTTAAAAGTGCTCATCATTGGAAAACGTTCTTCGGGGCGAAAACT
CTCAAGGATCTTACCGCTGTTGAGATCCAGTTCGATGTAACCCACTCGTGCACCCAACTGATCTTCAGCA
TCTTTTACTTTCACCAGCGTTTCTGGGTGAGCAAAAACAGGAAGGCAAAATGCCGCAAAAAAGGGAATAA
GGGCGACACGGAAATGTTGAATACTCATACTCTTCCTTTTTCAATATTATTGAAGCATTTATCAGGGTTA
TTGTCTCATGAGCGGATACATATTTGAATGTATTTAGAAAAATAAACAAATAGGGGTTCCGCGCACATTT
CCCCGAAAAGTGCCACCTGACGTC
